Addgene plasmid #134860: pLVX-EF1a-EGFP-RAB11B-IRES-Puromycin
Purpose: Expresses EGFP-tagged recycling endosome marker
Depositing lab: David Andrews. Depositing organization: Sunnybrook Research Institute. Publication: A reference library for assigning protein subcellular localizations by image-based machine learning. Schormann W, Hariharan S, Andrews DW. J Cell Biol. 2020 Mar 2;219(3). pii: 133635. doi: 10.1083/jcb.201904090. PubMed 31968357.
Backbone
  Vector backbone: pLVX-EF1a-IRES-Puromycin
  Backbone size w/o insert (bp): 8825
  Total vector size (bp): 9482
  Vector type: Mammalian Expression, Lentiviral
  Selectable markers: Puromycin
Growth in bacteria
  Bacterial resistance: Ampicillin, 100 μg/mL
  Growth temperature: 37°C
  Growth strain: NEB Stable
  Copy number: High Copy
Gene/Insert
  Gene/Insert name: RAB11B (alt names: Ras-related protein Rab-11B; GTP-binding protein YPT3)
  Species: H. sapiens (human)
  Insert size (bp): 657
  GenBank ID: NM_004218
  Entrez Gene: RAB11B (a.k.a. H-YPT3, NDAGSCW)
  Promoter: EF1a
  Tag / fusion protein: EGFP (N terminal on insert)
  Cloning method: Unknown
  Sequencing primers: 5′ aag cgc gat cac atg gtc ctg
Terms and licenses: Academic/Nonprofit Terms; Industry Terms: Not Available to Industry
How to cite: pLVX-EF1a-EGFP-RAB11B-IRES-Puromycin was a gift from David Andrews (Addgene plasmid # 134860 ; http://n2t.net/addgene:134860 ; RRID:Addgene_134860)
