[The description below was written by a language model from this plasmid's Addgene catalogue record and the feature table of its GenBank file.]
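Description:
pLVX-EF1a-EGFP-RAB11B-IRES-Puromycin is an HIV-1-based lentiviral transfer and mammalian expression plasmid built on the pLVX-EF1a-IRES-Puromycin backbone. It is maintained in E. coli through a high-copy ColE1/pUC-type origin and an ampicillin resistance gene (beta-lactamase). The viral portion is bounded by two HIV-1 long terminal repeats (both are labelled as 3' LTR in the feature table) and carries the Psi packaging signal, the Rev response element for Rev-dependent nuclear export of the genomic RNA, and the cPPT/CTS element that aids nuclear import and transduction. A WPRE sits upstream of the downstream LTR to boost transcript stability and expression.

The payload is a bicistronic cassette driven by the strong constitutive human EF-1-alpha promoter, including its first intron. A Kozak sequence precedes EGFP, which is fused to the N terminus of human RAB11B, a small Ras-related GTPase used here as a marker of recycling endosomes. The RAB11B coding region is not annotated as a separate feature, but the unannotated interval between EGFP and the IRES is consistent with its position. An EMCV IRES then allows translation of puromycin N-acetyltransferase from the same transcript, so puromycin-resistant cells should also express the fluorescent fusion.

The construct is intended for transfection or lentiviral transduction to generate cells with labelled recycling endosomes. It belongs to a reference set of localization markers for image-based classification of protein subcellular localization. The catalogue lists a total size of 9482 bp, whereas the sequence record is 10256 bp. This difference may reflect the catalogue's insert size counting only RAB11B and not EGFP.
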