LOCUS       Exported 10256 bp ds-DNA circular SYN 12-MAY-2021
DEFINITION  Expresses EGFP-tagged recycling endosome marker.
ACCESSION   .
VERSION     .
KEYWORDS    pLVX-EF1a-EGFP-RAB11B-IRES-Puromycin
SOURCE      synthetic DNA construct
  ORGANISM  synthetic DNA construct
REFERENCE   1 (bases 1 to 10256)
  AUTHORS   Schormann W, Hariharan S, Andrews DW
  TITLE     A reference library for assigning protein subcellular localizations
            by image-based machine learning.
  JOURNAL   J Cell Biol. 2020 Mar 2;219(3). pii: 133635. doi:
            10.1083/jcb.201904090.
  PUBMED    31968357
REFERENCE   2 (bases 1 to 10256)
  AUTHORS   .
  TITLE     Direct Submission
  JOURNAL   Exported May 12, 2021 from SnapGene Server 1.1.58
            http://www.snapgene.com
FEATURES             Location/Qualifiers
     source          1..10256
                     /organism="synthetic DNA construct"
                     /mol_type="other DNA"
     LTR             73..706
                     /label=3' LTR
                     /note="3' long terminal repeat (LTR) from HIV-1"
     misc_feature    753..878
                     /label=HIV-1 Psi
                     /note="packaging signal of human immunodeficiency virus
                     type 1"
     misc_feature    1375..1608
                     /label=RRE
                     /note="The Rev response element (RRE) of HIV-1 allows for
                     Rev-dependent mRNA export from the nucleus to the
                     cytoplasm."
     CDS             1793..1837
                     /codon_start=1
                     /product="antigenic peptide corresponding to amino acids
                     655 to 669 of the HIV envelope protein gp41 (Lutje Hulsik
                     et al., 2013)"
                     /label=gp41 peptide
                     /note="recognized by the 2H10 single-chain llama nanobody"
                     /translation="KNEQELLELDKWASL"
     misc_feature    2100..2215
                     /label=cPPT/CTS
                     /note="central polypurine tract and central termination
                     sequence of HIV-1 (lacking the first T)"
     promoter        2410..3591
                     /label=EF-1-alpha promoter
                     /note="strong constitutive promoter for human elongation
                     factor EF-1-alpha"
     intron          2640..3582
                     /label=EF-1-alpha intron A
                     /note="intron upstream of the start codon of human
                     EF-1-alpha"
     primer_bind     3539..3559
                     /label=EF1a-F
                     /note="Human elongation factor-1a promoter, forward primer"
     regulatory      3635..3644
                     /regulatory_class="other"
                     /note="vertebrate consensus sequence for strong initiation
                     of translation (Kozak, 1987)"
     CDS             3641..4357
                     /codon_start=1
                     /product="enhanced GFP"
                     /label=EGFP
                     /translation="MVSKGEELFTGVVPILVELDGDVNGHKFSVSGEGEGDATYGKLTL
                     KFICTTGKLPVPWPTLVTTLTYGVQCFSRYPDHMKQHDFFKSAMPEGYVQERTIFFKDD
                     GNYKTRAEVKFEGDTLVNRIELKGIDFKEDGNILGHKLEYNYNSHNVYIMADKQKNGIK
                     VNFKIRHNIEDGSVQLADHYQQNTPIGDGPVLLPDNHYLSTQSALSKDPNEKRDHMVLL
                     EFVTAAGITLGMDELYK"
     CDS             3641..4357
                     /codon_start=1
                     /product="the original enhanced GFP (Yang et al., 1996)"
                     /label=EGFP
                     /note="mammalian codon-optimized"
                     /translation="MVSKGEELFTGVVPILVELDGDVNGHKFSVSGEGEGDATYGKLTL
                     KFICTTGKLPVPWPTLVTTLTYGVQCFSRYPDHMKQHDFFKSAMPEGYVQERTIFFKDD
                     GNYKTRAEVKFEGDTLVNRIELKGIDFKEDGNILGHKLEYNYNSHNVYIMADKQKNGIK
                     VNFKIRHNIEDGSVQLADHYQQNTPIGDGPVLLPDNHYLSTQSALSKDPNEKRDHMVLL
                     EFVTAAGITLGMDELYK"
     primer_bind     complement(3686..3707)
                     /label=EGFP-N
                     /note="EGFP, reverse primer"
     primer_bind     complement(3947..3966)
                     /label=EXFP-R
                     /note="For distinguishing EGFP variants, reverse primer"
     primer_bind     4294..4315
                     /label=EGFP-C
                     /note="EGFP, forward primer"
     misc_feature    5078..5651
                     /label=IRES
                     /note="internal ribosome entry site (IRES) of the
                     encephalomyocarditis virus (EMCV)"
     primer_bind     complement(5245..5262)
                     /label=IRES reverse
                     /note="IRES internal ribosome entry site, reverse primer.
                     Also called pCDH-rev"
     primer_bind     5472..5491
                     /label=IRES-F
                     /note="IRES internal ribosome entry site, forward primer"
     CDS             5684..6283
                     /codon_start=1
                     /gene="pac from Streptomyces alboniger"
                     /product="puromycin N-acetyltransferase"
                     /label=PuroR
                     /note="confers resistance to puromycin"
                     /translation="MTEYKPTVRLATRDDVPRAVRTLAAAFADYPATRHTVDPDRHIER
                     VTELQELFLTRVGLDIGKVWVADDGAAVAVWTTPESVEAGAVFAEIGPRMAELSGSRLA
                     AQQQMEGLLAPHRPKEPAWFLATVGVSPDHQGKGLGSAVVLPGVEAAERAGVPAFLETS
                     APRNLPFYERLGFTVTADVEVPEGPRTWCMTRKPGA"
     primer_bind     complement(5684..5703)
                     /label=Puro-R
                     /note="Puromycin resistance gene, reverse primer. Also
                     called puro-variant-R"
     primer_bind     6180..6200
                     /label=Puro-F
                     /note="Puromycin resistance gene, forward primer"
     misc_feature    6297..6885
                     /label=WPRE
                     /note="woodchuck hepatitis virus posttranscriptional
                     regulatory element"
     primer_bind     complement(6350..6370)
                     /label=WPRE-R
                     /note="WPRE, reverse primer"
     CDS             complement(6768..6779)
                     /codon_start=1
                     /product="Factor Xa recognition and cleavage site"
                     /label=Factor Xa site
                     /translation="IEGR"
     LTR             7092..7725
                     /label=3' LTR
                     /note="3' long terminal repeat (LTR) from HIV-1"
     primer_bind     complement(7853..7869)
                     /label=M13 rev
                     /note="common sequencing primer, one of multiple similar
                     variants"
     primer_bind     complement(7853..7869)
                     /label=M13 Reverse
                     /note="In lacZ gene. Also called M13-rev"
     primer_bind     complement(7866..7888)
                     /label=M13/pUC Reverse
                     /note="In lacZ gene"
     protein_bind    7877..7893
                     /label=lac operator
                     /bound_moiety="lac repressor encoded by lacI"
                     /note="The lac repressor binds to the lac operator to
                     inhibit transcription in E. coli. This inhibition can be
                     relieved by adding lactose or
                     isopropyl-beta-D-thiogalactopyranoside (IPTG)."
     promoter        complement(7901..7931)
                     /label=lac promoter
                     /note="promoter for the E. coli lac operon"
     protein_bind    7946..7967
                     /label=CAP binding site
                     /bound_moiety="E. coli catabolite activator protein"
                     /note="CAP binding activates transcription in the presence
                     of cAMP."
     primer_bind     complement(8084..8101)
                     /label=L4440
                     /note="L4440 vector, forward primer"
     rep_origin      complement(8255..8843)
                     /direction=LEFT
                     /label=ori
                     /note="high-copy-number ColE1/pMB1/pBR322/pUC origin of
                     replication"
     primer_bind     complement(8335..8354)
                     /label=pBR322ori-F
                     /note="pBR322 origin, forward primer"
     CDS             complement(9014..9874)
                     /codon_start=1
                     /gene="bla"
                     /product="beta-lactamase"
                     /label=AmpR
                     /note="confers resistance to ampicillin, carbenicillin, and
                     related antibiotics"
                     /translation="MSIQHFRVALIPFFAAFCLPVFAHPETLVKVKDAEDQLGARVGYI
                     ELDLNSGKILESFRPEERFPMMSTFKVLLCGAVLSRIDAGQEQLGRRIHYSQNDLVEYS
                     PVTEKHLTDGMTVRELCSAAITMSDNTAANLLLTTIGGPKELTAFLHNMGDHVTRLDRW
                     EPELNEAIPNDERDTTMPVAMATTLRKLLTGELLTLASRQQLIDWMEADKVAGPLLRSA
                     LPAGWFIADKSGAGERGSRGIIAALGPDGKPSRIVVIYTTGSQATMDERNRQIAEIGAS
                     LIKHW"
     primer_bind     9637..9656
                     /label=Amp-R
                     /note="Ampicillin resistance gene, reverse primer"
     promoter        complement(9875..9979)
                     /gene="bla"
                     /label=AmpR promoter
     polyA_signal    10027..10161
                     /label=SV40 poly(A) signal
                     /note="SV40 polyadenylation signal"
     primer_bind     complement(10064..10083)
                     /label=SV40pA-R
                     /note="SV40 polyA, reverse primer"
     primer_bind     10118..10137
                     /label=EBV-rev
                     /note="SV40 polyA terminator, reverse primer"
ORIGIN
        1 ctgtgattcc tctgaattat tttcatttta aagaaattgt atttgttaaa tatgtactac
       61 aaacttagta gttggaaggg ctaattcact cccaaagaag acaagatatc cttgatctgt
      121 ggatctacca cacacaaggc tacttccctg attagcagaa ctacacacca gggccagggg
      181 tcagatatcc actgaccttt ggatggtgct acaagctagt accagttgag ccagataagg
      241 tagaagaggc caataaagga gagaacacca gcttgttaca ccctgtgagc ctgcatggga
      301 tggatgaccc ggagagagaa gtgttagagt ggaggtttga cagccgccta gcatttcatc
      361 acgtggcccg agagctgcat ccggagtact tcaagaactg ctgatatcga gcttgctaca
      421 agggactttc cgctggggac tttccaggga ggcgtggcct gggcgggact ggggagtggc
      481 gagccctcag atcctgcata taagcagctg ctttttgcct gtactgggtc tctctggtta
      541 gaccagatct gagcctggga gctctctggc taactaggga acccactgct taagcctcaa
      601 taaagcttgc cttgagtgct tcaagtagtg tgtgcccgtc tgttgtgtga ctctggtaac
      661 tagagatccc tcagaccctt ttagtcagtg tggaaaatct ctagcagtgg cgcccgaaca
      721 gggacttgaa agcgaaaggg aaaccagagg agctctctcg acgcaggact cggcttgctg
      781 aagcgcgcac ggcaagaggc gaggggcggc gactggtgag tacgccaaaa attttgacta
      841 gcggaggcta gaaggagaga gatgggtgcg agagcgtcag tattaagcgg gggagaatta
      901 gatcgcgatg ggaaaaaatt cggttaaggc cagggggaaa gaaaaaatat aaattaaaac
      961 atatagtatg ggcaagcagg gagctagaac gattcgcagt taatcctggc ctgttagaaa
     1021 catcagaagg ctgtagacaa atactgggac agctacaacc atcccttcag acaggatcag
     1081 aagaacttag atcattatat aatacagtag caaccctcta ttgtgtgcat caaaggatag
     1141 agataaaaga caccaaggaa gctttagaca agatagagga agagcaaaac aaaagtaaga
     1201 ccaccgcaca gcaagcggcc ggccgctgat cttcagacct ggaggaggag atatgaggga
     1261 caattggaga agtgaattat ataaatataa agtagtaaaa attgaaccat taggagtagc
     1321 acccaccaag gcaaagagaa gagtggtgca gagagaaaaa agagcagtgg gaataggagc
     1381 tttgttcctt gggttcttgg gagcagcagg aagcactatg ggcgcagcgt caatgacgct
     1441 gacggtacag gccagacaat tattgtctgg tatagtgcag cagcagaaca atttgctgag
     1501 ggctattgag gcgcaacagc atctgttgca actcacagtc tggggcatca agcagctcca
     1561 ggcaagaatc ctggctgtgg aaagatacct aaaggatcaa cagctcctgg ggatttgggg
     1621 ttgctctgga aaactcattt gcaccactgc tgtgccttgg aatgctagtt ggagtaataa
     1681 atctctggaa cagatttgga atcacacgac ctggatggag tgggacagag aaattaacaa
     1741 ttacacaagc ttaatacact ccttaattga agaatcgcaa aaccagcaag aaaagaatga
     1801 acaagaatta ttggaattag ataaatgggc aagtttgtgg aattggttta acataacaaa
     1861 ttggctgtgg tatataaaat tattcataat gatagtagga ggcttggtag gtttaagaat
     1921 agtttttgct gtactttcta tagtgaatag agttaggcag ggatattcac cattatcgtt
     1981 tcagacccac ctcccaaccc cgaggggacc cgacaggccc gaaggaatag aagaagaagg
     2041 tggagagaga gacagagaca gatccattcg attagtgaac ggatctcgac ggtatcgcct
     2101 ttaaaagaaa aggggggatt ggggggtaca gtgcagggga aagaatagta gacataatag
     2161 caacagacat acaaactaaa gaattacaaa aacaaattac aaaaattcaa aattttcggg
     2221 tttattacag ggacagcaga gatccagttt atcgatgagt aattcataca aaaggactcg
     2281 cccctgcctt ggggaatccc agggaccgtc gttaaactcc cactaacgta gaacccagag
     2341 atcgctgcgt tcccgccccc tcacccgccc gctctcgtca tcactgaggt ggagaagagc
     2401 atgcgtgagg ctccggtgcc cgtcagtggg cagagcgcac atcgcccaca gtccccgaga
     2461 agttgggggg aggggtcggc aattgaaccg gtgcctagag aaggtggcgc ggggtaaact
     2521 gggaaagtga tgtcgtgtac tggctccgcc tttttcccga gggtggggga gaaccgtata
     2581 taagtgcagt agtcgccgtg aacgttcttt ttcgcaacgg gtttgccgcc agaacacagg
     2641 taagtgccgt gtgtggttcc cgcgggcctg gcctctttac gggttatggc ccttgcgtgc
     2701 cttgaattac ttccacgccc ctggctgcag tacgtgattc ttgatcccga gcttcgggtt
     2761 ggaagtgggt gggagagttc gaggccttgc gcttaaggag ccccttcgcc tcgtgcttga
     2821 gttgaggcct ggcttgggcg ctggggccgc cgcgtgcgaa tctggtggca ccttcgcgcc
     2881 tgtctcgctg ctttcgataa gtctctagcc atttaaaatt tttgatgacc tgctgcgacg
     2941 ctttttttct ggcaagatag tcttgtaaat gcgggccaag atctgcacac tggtatttcg
     3001 gtttttgggg ccgcgggcgg cgacggggcc cgtgcgtccc agcgcacatg ttcggcgagg
     3061 cggggcctgc gagcgcggcc accgagaatc ggacgggggt agtctcaagc tggccggcct
     3121 gctctggtgc ctggcctcgc gccgccgtgt atcgccccgc cctgggcggc aaggctggcc
     3181 cggtcggcac cagttgcgtg agcggaaaga tggccgcttc ccggccctgc tgcagggagc
     3241 tcaaaatgga ggacgcggcg ctcgggagag cgggcgggtg agtcacccac acaaaggaaa
     3301 agggcctttc cgtcctcagc cgtcgcttca tgtgactcca cggagtaccg ggcgccgtcc
     3361 aggcacctcg attagttctc gagcttttgg agtacgtcgt ctttaggttg gggggagggg
     3421 ttttatgcga tggagtttcc ccacactgag tgggtggaga ctgaagttag gccagcttgg
     3481 cacttgatgt aattctcctt ggaatttgcc ctttttgagt ttggatcttg gttcattctc
     3541 aagcctcaga cagtggttca aagttttttt cttccatttc aggtgtcgtg aggatctatt
     3601 tccggtgaat tcctcgagac tagcgctacc ggtcgccacc atggtgagca agggcgagga
     3661 gctgttcacc ggggtggtgc ccatcctggt cgagctggac ggcgacgtaa acggccacaa
     3721 gttcagcgtg tccggcgagg gcgagggcga tgccacctac ggcaagctga ccctgaagtt
     3781 catctgcacc accggcaagc tgcccgtgcc ctggcccacc ctcgtgacca ccctgaccta
     3841 cggcgtgcag tgcttcagcc gctaccccga ccacatgaag cagcacgact tcttcaagtc
     3901 cgccatgccc gaaggctacg tccaggagcg caccatcttc ttcaaggacg acggcaacta
     3961 caagacccgc gccgaggtga agttcgaggg cgacaccctg gtgaaccgca tcgagctgaa
     4021 gggcatcgac ttcaaggagg acggcaacat cctggggcac aagctggagt acaactacaa
     4081 cagccacaac gtctatatca tggccgacaa gcagaagaac ggcatcaagg tgaacttcaa
     4141 gatccgccac aacatcgagg acggcagcgt gcagctcgcc gaccactacc agcagaacac
     4201 ccccatcggc gacggccccg tgctgctgcc cgacaaccac tacctgagca cccagtccgc
     4261 cctgagcaaa gaccccaacg agaagcgcga tcacatggtc ctgctggagt tcgtgaccgc
     4321 cgccgggatc actctcggca tggacgagct gtacaagtcc ggactcagat ctcgagccat
     4381 ggggacccgg gacgacgagt acgactacct attcaaagtg gtgctcatcg gggactcagg
     4441 cgtgggcaag agcaacctgc tgtcgcgctt cacccgcaac gagttcaacc tggagagcaa
     4501 gagcaccatc ggcgtggagt tcgccacccg cagcatccag gtggacggca agaccatcaa
     4561 ggcgcagatc tgggacaccg ctggccagga gcgctaccgc gccatcacct ccgcgtacta
     4621 ccgtggtgca gtgggcgccc tgctggtgta cgacatcgcc aagcacctga cctatgagaa
     4681 cgtggagcgc tggctgaagg agctgcggga ccacgcagac agcaacatcg tcatcatgct
     4741 ggtgggcaac aagagtgacc tgcgccacct gcgggctgtg cccactgacg aggcccgcgc
     4801 cttcgcagaa aagaacaact tgtccttcat cgagacctca gccttggatt ccactaacgt
     4861 agaggaagca ttcaagaaca tcctcacaga gatctaccgc atcgtgtcac agaaacagat
     4921 cgcagaccgc gctgcccacg acgagtcccc ggggaacaac gtggtggaca tcagcgtgcc
     4981 gcccaccacg gacggacaga agcccaacaa gctgcagtgc tgccagaacc tgtgataaga
     5041 attctgcagt cgacggtacc gcgggcccgg gatcccgccc ctctccctcc ccccccccta
     5101 acgttactgg ccgaagccgc ttggaataag gccggtgtgc gtttgtctat atgttatttt
     5161 ccaccatatt gccgtctttt ggcaatgtga gggcccggaa acctggccct gtcttcttga
     5221 cgagcattcc taggggtctt tcccctctcg ccaaaggaat gcaaggtctg ttgaatgtcg
     5281 tgaaggaagc agttcctctg gaagcttctt gaagacaaac aacgtctgta gcgacccttt
     5341 gcaggcagcg gaacccccca cctggcgaca ggtgcctctg cggccaaaag ccacgtgtat
     5401 aagatacacc tgcaaaggcg gcacaacccc agtgccacgt tgtgagttgg atagttgtgg
     5461 aaagagtcaa atggctctcc tcaagcgtat tcaacaaggg gctgaaggat gcccagaagg
     5521 taccccattg tatgggatct gatctggggc ctcggtgcac atgctttaca tgtgtttagt
     5581 cgaggttaaa aaaacgtcta ggccccccga accacgggga cgtggttttc ctttgaaaaa
     5641 cacgatgata agcttgccac aacccacaag gagacgacct tccatgaccg agtacaagcc
     5701 cacggtgcgc ctcgccaccc gcgacgacgt cccccgggcc gtacgcaccc tcgccgccgc
     5761 gttcgccgac taccccgcca cgcgccacac cgtcgacccg gaccgccaca tcgagcgggt
     5821 caccgagctg caagaactct tcctcacgcg cgtcgggctc gacatcggca aggtgtgggt
     5881 cgcggacgac ggcgccgcgg tggcggtctg gaccacgccg gagagcgtcg aagcgggggc
     5941 ggtgttcgcc gagatcggcc cgcgcatggc cgagttgagc ggttcccggc tggccgcgca
     6001 gcaacagatg gaaggcctcc tggcgccgca ccggcccaag gagcccgcgt ggttcctggc
     6061 caccgtcggc gtctcgcccg accaccaggg caagggtctg ggcagcgccg tcgtgctccc
     6121 cggagtggag gcggccgagc gcgccggggt gcccgccttc ctggagacct ccgcgccccg
     6181 caacctcccc ttctacgagc ggctcggctt caccgtcacc gccgacgtcg aggtgcccga
     6241 aggaccgcgc acctggtgca tgacccgcaa gcccggtgcc tagacgcgtc tggaacaatc
     6301 aacctctgga ttacaaaatt tgtgaaagat tgactggtat tcttaactat gttgctcctt
     6361 ttacgctatg tggatacgct gctttaatgc ctttgtatca tgctattgct tcccgtatgg
     6421 ctttcatttt ctcctccttg tataaatcct ggttgctgtc tctttatgag gagttgtggc
     6481 ccgttgtcag gcaacgtggc gtggtgtgca ctgtgtttgc tgacgcaacc cccactggtt
     6541 ggggcattgc caccacctgt cagctccttt ccgggacttt cgctttcccc ctccctattg
     6601 ccacggcgga actcatcgcc gcctgccttg cccgctgctg gacaggggct cggctgttgg
     6661 gcactgacaa ttccgtggtg ttgtcgggga agctgacgtc ctttccatgg ctgctcgcct
     6721 gtgttgccac ctggattctg cgcgggacgt ccttctgcta cgtcccttcg gccctcaatc
     6781 cagcggacct tccttcccgc ggcctgctgc cggctctgcg gcctcttccg cgtcttcgcc
     6841 ttcgccctca gacgagtcgg atctcccttt gggccgcctc cccgcctgga attaattctg
     6901 cagtcgagac ctagaaaaac atggagcaat cacaagtagc aatacagcag ctaccaatgc
     6961 tgattgtgcc tggctagaag cacaagagga ggaggaggtg ggttttccag tcacacctca
     7021 ggtaccttta agaccaatga cttacaaggc agctgtagat cttagccact ttttaaaaga
     7081 aaagagggga ctggaagggc taattcactc ccaacgaaga caagatatcc ttgatctgtg
     7141 gatctaccac acacaaggct acttccctga ttagcagaac tacacaccag ggccaggggt
     7201 cagatatcca ctgacctttg gatggtgcta caagctagta ccagttgagc cagataaggt
     7261 agaagaggcc aataaaggag agaacaccag cttgttacac cctgtgagcc tgcatgggat
     7321 ggatgacccg gagagagaag tgttagagtg gaggtttgac agccgcctag catttcatca
     7381 cgtggcccga gagctgcatc cggagtactt caagaactgc tgatatcgag cttgctacaa
     7441 gggactttcc gctggggact ttccagggag gcgtggcctg ggcgggactg gggagtggcg
     7501 agccctcaga tcctgcatat aagcagctgc tttttgcctg tactgggtct ctctggttag
     7561 accagatctg agcctgggag ctctctggct aactagggaa cccactgctt aagcctcaat
     7621 aaagcttgcc ttgagtgctt caagtagtgt gtgcccgtct gttgtgtgac tctggtaact
     7681 agagatccct cagacccttt tagtcagtgt ggaaaatctc tagcagtagt agttcatgtc
     7741 atcttattat tcagtattta taacttgcaa agaaatgaat atcagagagt gagaggcctt
     7801 gacattgcta gcgtttaccg tcgacctcta gctagagctt ggcgtaatca tggtcatagc
     7861 tgtttcctgt gtgaaattgt tatccgctca caattccaca caacatacga gccggaagca
     7921 taaagtgtaa agcctggggt gcctaatgag tgagctaact cacattaatt gcgttgcgct
     7981 cactgcccgc tttccagtcg ggaaacctgt cgtgccagct gcattaatga atcggccaac
     8041 gcgcggggag aggcggtttg cgtattgggc gctcttccgc ttcctcgctc actgactcgc
     8101 tgcgctcggt cgttcggctg cggcgagcgg tatcagctca ctcaaaggcg gtaatacggt
     8161 tatccacaga atcaggggat aacgcaggaa agaacatgtg agcaaaaggc cagcaaaagg
     8221 ccaggaaccg taaaaaggcc gcgttgctgg cgtttttcca taggctccgc ccccctgacg
     8281 agcatcacaa aaatcgacgc tcaagtcaga ggtggcgaaa cccgacagga ctataaagat
     8341 accaggcgtt tccccctgga agctccctcg tgcgctctcc tgttccgacc ctgccgctta
     8401 ccggatacct gtccgccttt ctcccttcgg gaagcgtggc gctttctcat agctcacgct
     8461 gtaggtatct cagttcggtg taggtcgttc gctccaagct gggctgtgtg cacgaacccc
     8521 ccgttcagcc cgaccgctgc gccttatccg gtaactatcg tcttgagtcc aacccggtaa
     8581 gacacgactt atcgccactg gcagcagcca ctggtaacag gattagcaga gcgaggtatg
     8641 taggcggtgc tacagagttc ttgaagtggt ggcctaacta cggctacact agaagaacag
     8701 tatttggtat ctgcgctctg ctgaagccag ttaccttcgg aaaaagagtt ggtagctctt
     8761 gatccggcaa acaaaccacc gctggtagcg gtggtttttt tgtttgcaag cagcagatta
     8821 cgcgcagaaa aaaaggatct caagaagatc ctttgatctt ttctacgggg tctgacgctc
     8881 agtggaacga aaactcacgt taagggattt tggtcatgag attatcaaaa aggatcttca
     8941 cctagatcct tttaaattaa aaatgaagtt ttaaatcaat ctaaagtata tatgagtaaa
     9001 cttggtctga cagttaccaa tgcttaatca gtgaggcacc tatctcagcg atctgtctat
     9061 ttcgttcatc catagttgcc tgactccccg tcgtgtagat aactacgata cgggagggct
     9121 taccatctgg ccccagtgct gcaatgatac cgcgagaccc acgctcaccg gctccagatt
     9181 tatcagcaat aaaccagcca gccggaaggg ccgagcgcag aagtggtcct gcaactttat
     9241 ccgcctccat ccagtctatt aattgttgcc gggaagctag agtaagtagt tcgccagtta
     9301 atagtttgcg caacgttgtt gccattgcta caggcatcgt ggtgtcacgc tcgtcgtttg
     9361 gtatggcttc attcagctcc ggttcccaac gatcaaggcg agttacatga tcccccatgt
     9421 tgtgcaaaaa agcggttagc tccttcggtc ctccgatcgt tgtcagaagt aagttggccg
     9481 cagtgttatc actcatggtt atggcagcac tgcataattc tcttactgtc atgccatccg
     9541 taagatgctt ttctgtgact ggtgagtact caaccaagtc attctgagaa tagtgtatgc
     9601 ggcgaccgag ttgctcttgc ccggcgtcaa tacgggataa taccgcgcca catagcagaa
     9661 ctttaaaagt gctcatcatt ggaaaacgtt cttcggggcg aaaactctca aggatcttac
     9721 cgctgttgag atccagttcg atgtaaccca ctcgtgcacc caactgatct tcagcatctt
     9781 ttactttcac cagcgtttct gggtgagcaa aaacaggaag gcaaaatgcc gcaaaaaagg
     9841 gaataagggc gacacggaaa tgttgaatac tcatactctt cctttttcaa tattattgaa
     9901 gcatttatca gggttattgt ctcatgagcg gatacatatt tgaatgtatt tagaaaaata
     9961 aacaaatagg ggttccgcgc acatttcccc gaaaagtgcc acctgacgtc gacggatcgg
    10021 gagatcaact tgtttattgc agcttataat ggttacaaat aaagcaatag catcacaaat
    10081 ttcacaaata aagcattttt ttcactgcat tctagttgtg gtttgtccaa actcatcaat
    10141 gtatcttatc atgtctggat caactggata actcaagcta accaaaatca tcccaaactt
    10201 cccaccccat accctattac cactgccaat tacctgtggt ttcatttact ctaaac
//
